Addgene plasmid #31826: pGBT-R15
Depositing lab: Stephen Ekker. Depositing organization: Mayo Foundation for Medical Education and Research. Publication: Nicotine response genetics in the zebrafish. Petzold AM, Balciunas D, Sivasubbu S, Clark KJ, Bedell VM, Westcot SE, Myers SR, Moulder GL, Thomas MJ, Ekker SC. Proc Natl Acad Sci U S A. 2009 Nov 3;106(44):18662-7. Epub 2009 Oct 26. 10.1073/pnas.0908247106 PubMed 19858493.
Backbone
  Vector backbone: pGBT
  Vector type: Cre/Lox ; gene trap
Growth in bacteria
  Bacterial resistance: Ampicillin, 100 μg/mL
  Growth temperature: 37°C
  Growth strain: DH5alpha
  Copy number: Unknown
Gene/Insert
  Gene/Insert name: Tol2
  Species: D. rerio (zebrafish)
  Entrez Gene: t2gtlp4 (a.k.a. SAGp4)
  Tag / fusion protein: mRFP (N terminal on backbone)
  Cloning method: Restriction Enzyme; 5′ cloning site NA (unknown if destroyed); 3′ cloning site NA (unknown if destroyed)
  Sequencing primers: 5′ M13pUC-rev; 3′ M13pUC-fwd
Terms and licenses: Academic/Nonprofit Terms; Industry Terms: Not Available to Industry
How to cite: pGBT-R15 was a gift from Stephen Ekker (Addgene plasmid # 31826 ; http://n2t.net/addgene:31826 ; RRID:Addgene_31826)
