[The description below was written by a language model from this plasmid's Addgene catalogue record and pLannotate feature annotations shown in this document.]
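Description:
pGBT-R15 is a 5,469 bp Tol2 transposon-based gene-trap plasmid on the pGBT backbone, catalogued as a Cre/Lox gene trap vector for zebrafish (D. rerio). In bacteria it is maintained by a high-copy ColE1/pUC-type origin and selected with ampicillin through the β-lactamase gene and its own promoter. The backbone also carries an f1 phage origin, remnants of a lacZα cloning region with the lac promoter, operator and CAP site, and flanking T7 and SP6 promoters. These are typical leftovers of a general-purpose cloning vector and are not functional parts of the trap.

The payload is an mRFP1 coding sequence, listed in the catalogue as an N-terminal tag on the backbone. In a gene trap design, a promoterless reporter of this kind is expected to be expressed as a fusion with an endogenous transcript once the transposon lands within a gene, marking the trapped locus with red fluorescence while disrupting the native message. The annotation does not identify a promoter upstream of mRFP1, nor the splice acceptor, transcription terminator or Tol2 terminal repeats, so their exact positions and identities cannot be stated from the record, although Tol2 is named as the insert. Two loxP sites in the same orientation bracket the reporter region, an arrangement that allows Cre recombinase to excise the intervening cassette and potentially revert the mutation. Two partial minimal FRT matches lie just inside the second loxP site. Short hits to CEN/ARS, bom and lacI are fragmentary and probably incidental. The associated publication concerns the genetics of nicotine response in zebrafish, consistent with use of the vector for insertional mutagenesis.
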