Features (pLannotate 1.2.2; 18 found; start..end, strand, type, name):
    221..254     -  protein_bind   loxP: Cre-mediated recombination occurs in the 8-bp core sequence (GCATACAT). Cre recombinase
    428..1102    +  CDS            mRFP1: monomeric derivative of DsRed (Campbell et al., 2002) mammalian codon-optimized
   1471..1487    +  misc_feature   CEN/ARS (fragment): S. cerevisiae CEN6 centromere fused to an autonomously replicating sequence
   2123..2152    +  protein_bind   FRT (minimal) (fragment): supports FLP-mediated excision but not integration (Turan and Bode, 2011) FLP recombinase from the Saccharomyces cerevisiae 2μ plasmid
   2173..2202    +  protein_bind   FRT (minimal) (fragment): supports FLP-mediated excision but not integration (Turan and Bode, 2011) FLP recombinase from the Saccharomyces cerevisiae 2μ plasmid
   2213..2246    -  protein_bind   loxP: Cre-mediated recombination occurs in the 8-bp core sequence (GCATACAT). Cre recombinase
   2543..2561    -  promoter       T7 promoter: promoter for bacteriophage T7 RNA polymerase
   2564..2721    +  CDS            lacZα (fragment): LacZα fragment of β-galactosidase; lacZ fragment
   2725..3153    +  rep_origin     f1 ori (sequence partly withheld): f1 bacteriophage origin of replication; arrow indicates direction of (+) strand synthesis
   3181..3231    -  misc_feature   bom (fragment): basis of mobility region from pBR322
   3258..3362    +  promoter       AmpR promoter: bla
   3363..4223    +  CDS            AmpR: β-lactamase; bla; confers resistance to ampicillin, carbenicillin, and related antibiotics
   4394..4982    +  rep_origin     ori: high-copy-number ColE1/pMB1/pBR322/pUC origin of replication
   5165..5257    +  CDS            lacI (fragment): lac repressor; lacI; The lac repressor binds to the lac operator to inhibit transcription in E. coli. This inhibition can be relieved by adding lactose or isopropyl-β-D-thiogalactopyranoside (IPTG).
   5270..5291    +  protein_bind   CAP binding site: CAP binding activates transcription in the presence of cAMP. E. coli catabolite activator protein
   5306..5336    +  promoter       lac promoter: promoter for the E. coli lac operon
   5344..5360    +  protein_bind   lac operator: The lac repressor binds to the lac operator to inhibit transcription in E. coli. This inhibition can be relieved by adding lactose or isopropyl-β-D-thiogalactopyranoside (IPTG). lac repressor encoded by lacI
   5402..5420    +  promoter       SP6 promoter: promoter for bacteriophage SP6 RNA polymerase
>Addgene plasmid #31826 | pGBT-R15 | depositor full sequence | sequence record 35861 | pGBT-R15 sequence 5469 bps
GCAGAGGTGTAAAAAGTACTCAAAAATTTTACTCAAGTGAAAGTACAAGTACTTAGGGAAAATTTTACTC
AATTAAAAGTAAAAGTATCTGGCTAGAATCTTACTTGAGTAAAAGTAAAAAAGTACTCCATTAAAATTGT
ACTTGAGTATTAAGGAAGTAAAAGTAAAAGCAAGAAAGAAAACTAGAGATTCTTGTTTAAGCTGTAGGGA
TAACAGGGTAATAACTTCGTATAATGTATGCTATACGAAGTTATCAGCATGCCACCCACTAGCGGTCAGA
CTGCAGATTGCAGCACGAAACAGGAAGCTGACTCCACATGGTCACATGCTCACTGAAGTGTTGACTTCCC
TGACAGCTGTGCACTTTCTAAACCGGTTTTCTCATTCATTTACAGTTCAGCCGGAATTCACCCGGGTACC
GGAAGGTGCCTCCTCCGAGGACGTCATCAAGGAGTTCATGCGCTTCAAGGTGCGCATGGAGGGCTCCGTG
AACGGCCACGAGTTCGAGATCGAGGGCGAGGGCGAGGGCCGCCCCTACGAGGGCACCCAGACCGCCAAGC
TGAAGGTGACCAAGGGCGGCCCCCTGCCCTTCGCCTGGGACATCCTGTCCCCTCAGTTCCAGTACGGCTC
CAAGGCCTACGTGAAGCACCCCGCCGACATCCCCGACTACTTGAAGCTGTCCTTCCCCGAGGGCTTCAAG
TGGGAGCGCGTGATGAACTTCGAGGACGGCGGCGTGGTGACCGTGACCCAGGACTCCTCCCTGCAGGACG
GCGAGTTCATCTACAAGGTGAAGCTGCGCGGCACCAACTTCCCCTCCGACGGCCCCGTAATGCAGAAGAA
GACCATGGGCTGGGAGGCCTCCACCGAGCGGATGTACCCCGAGGACGGCGCCCTGAAGGGCGAGATCAAG
ATGAGGCTGAAGCTGAAGGACGGCGGCCACTACGACGCCGAGGTCAAGACCACCTACATGGCCAAGAAGC
CCGTGCAGCTGCCCGGCGCCTACAAGACCGACATCAAGCTGGACATCACCTCCCACAACGAGGACTACAC
CATCGTGGAACAGTACGAGCGCGCCGAGGGCCGCCACTCCACCGGCGCCTAAGAAATCGATACGGACTGT
TACCACTTCACGCCGACTCAAACTGCGCAGAGAAACTTCAAACGACAACATTGGCATGGCTTTTGTTATT
TTTGGCGCTTGACTCAGGATCTAAAAACTGGAACGGTGAAGGTGACGGCAATGTTTTTTGGCAAATAAGC
ATCCCCGAAGTTCTACAATGCATCTGAGGACTCCATGTTTTGTTTTCTTTAGTCATTCCAAATGTTTGTT
AAATGCATTGTTCCGAAACTTATTTGCCTCTATGAAGGCTGCCCAGTAATTGGGAGCATACTTAACATTG
TAGTATTGTATGTAAATTATGTAACAAAACAATGTCTGGGTTTTTGTACTTTTCAGCCTTAAAATCTTGG
GTTTATTTTTTTTTCTTTGTTCCAAAAAAACGAAGCTTTACCATTCAAGATGTAAAGGTTTCCATTCCCC
CTGGGCATATTGTAAAAGCTGTGTGGAACGTGGCGGTGCCAGACATTTGGTGGGGCCAACCTGTACACTG
ACTAATTCAATTCCAATAAAAGTGCACATGTAAGACATCCTACCCCTGTCTCATTTCCTGTCTTGGCTCT
GAGTGGCTTCAATAAAAATGGCTTTTGTGAAGTTGCACCATGTTAATTACATTTCAGCACTTTCACACCA
GGTTTTTGACTAATTTGAATTTATCGAAGTTTGACCTTTTTTTTTTTTTTTCCTTCAAGCTAATTTGAGG
TTATCAAACCATTTCATTGGAGGAAACTTAATGTTTAAAAGCATAAATTCGAAACATGATTCATTTATTT
AACTGCTTAATGGTGAAACAAACTTCAAGTAATACACCAAGTGTTCCCTCATATGAAGGTAGCTAACTGC
AAACGGCCTTAACTTTCCATCTTAAGTTGAGCTACATAAAGGCTTTAACAGGAAGGAAGAGCCAGTTTAA
AAGTCAAACCACCATGACTGATATAAATTCTTGTCCATATAACCTTGCGTTTCACACAATATAGCTATCT
ACTGCTAAATAAATTATCGCGATTCCTATTCTCTAGAAAGTATAGGAACTTCCTAGGAGCGCTCCGGAGA
TCTTCCTATTCTCTAGAAAGTATAGGAACTTCTTAATTAACGATAACTTCGTATAATGTATGCTATACGA
AGTTATATTACCCTGTTATCCCTACCATGAAATTAAACTGGGCATCAGCGCAATTCAATTGGTTTGGTAA
TAGCAAGGGAAAATAGAATGAAGTGATCTCCAAAAAATAAGTACTTTTTGACTGTAAATAAAATTGTAAG
GAGTAAAAAGTACTTTTTTTTCTAAAAAAATGTAATTAAGTAAAAGTAAAAGTATTGATTTTTAATTGTA
CTCAAGTAAAGTAAAAATCCCCAAAAATAATACTTAAGTACAGTAATCAAGTAAAATTACTCAAGTACTT
TACACCTCTGGGCCCAATTCGCCCTATAGTGAGTCGTATTACAATTCACTGGCCGTCGTTTTACAACGTC
GTGACTGGGAAAACCCTGGCGTTACCCAACTTAATCGCCTTGCAGCACATCCCCCTTTCGCCAGCTGGCG
TAATAGCGAAGAGGCCCGCACCGATCGCCCTTCCCAACAGTTGCGCAGCCTGAATGGCGAATGG
[124 nt withheld, positions 2725-2848]
C
[91 nt withheld, positions 2850-2940]
A
[49 nt withheld, positions 2942-2990]
CCTTTGACGTTGGAGTCCACGTTCTTT
[37 nt withheld, positions 3018-3054]
ACCCTATCTCGGTCTATTCTTTTGATTTATAAGGGATTTTGCCGATTTCGGCCTATTGGTTAAAAAATGA
GCTGATTTAACAAAAATTTAACGCGAATTTTAACAAAATATTAACGCTTACAATTTCCTGATGCGGTATT
TTCTCCTTACGCATCTGTGCGGTATTTCACACCGCATCAGGTGGCACTTTTCGGGGAAATGTGCGCGGAA
CCCCTATTTGTTTATTTTTCTAAATACATTCAAATATGTATCCGCTCATGAGACAATAACCCTGATAAAT
GCTTCAATAATATTGAAAAAGGAAGAGTATGAGTATTCAACATTTCCGTGTCGCCCTTATTCCCTTTTTT
GCGGCATTTTGCCTTCCTGTTTTTGCTCACCCAGAAACGCTGGTGAAAGTAAAAGATGCTGAAGATCAGT
TGGGTGCACGAGTGGGTTACATCGAACTGGATCTCAACAGCGGTAAGATCCTTGAGAGTTTTCGCCCCGA
AGAACGTTTTCCAATGATGAGCACTTTTAAAGTTCTGCTATGTGGCGCGGTATTATCCCGTATTGACGCC
GGGCAAGAGCAACTCGGTCGCCGCATACACTATTCTCAGAATGACTTGGTTGAGTACTCACCAGTCACAG
AAAAGCATCTTACGGATGGCATGACAGTAAGAGAATTATGCAGTGCTGCCATAACCATGAGTGATAACAC
TGCGGCCAACTTACTTCTGACAACGATCGGAGGACCGAAGGAGCTAACCGCTTTTTTGCACAACATGGGG
GATCATGTAACTCGCCTTGATCGTTGGGAACCGGAGCTGAATGAAGCCATACCAAACGACGAGCGTGACA
CCACGATGCCTGTAGCAATGGCAACAACGTTGCGCAAACTATTAACTGGCGAACTACTTACTCTAGCTTC
CCGGCAACAATTAATAGACTGGATGGAGGCGGATAAAGTTGCAGGACCACTTCTGCGCTCGGCCCTTCCG
GCTGGCTGGTTTATTGCTGATAAATCTGGAGCCGGTGAGCGTGGGTCTCGCGGTATCATTGCAGCACTGG
GGCCAGATGGTAAGCCCTCCCGTATCGTAGTTATCTACACGACGGGGAGTCAGGCAACTATGGATGAACG
AAATAGACAGATCGCTGAGATAGGTGCCTCACTGATTAAGCATTGGTAACTGTCAGACCAAGTTTACTCA
TATATACTTTAGATTGATTTAAAACTTCATTTTTAATTTAAAAGGATCTAGGTGAAGATCCTTTTTGATA
ATCTCATGACCAAAATCCCTTAACGTGAGTTTTCGTTCCACTGAGCGTCAGACCCCGTAGAAAAGATCAA
AGGATCTTCTTGAGATCCTTTTTTTCTGCGCGTAATCTGCTGCTTGCAAACAAAAAAACCACCGCTACCA
GCGGTGGTTTGTTTGCCGGATCAAGAGCTACCAACTCTTTTTCCGAAGGTAACTGGCTTCAGCAGAGCGC
AGATACCAAATACTGTTCTTCTAGTGTAGCCGTAGTTAGGCCACCACTTCAAGAACTCTGTAGCACCGCC
TACATACCTCGCTCTGCTAATCCTGTTACCAGTGGCTGCTGCCAGTGGCGATAAGTCGTGTCTTACCGGG
TTGGACTCAAGACGATAGTTACCGGATAAGGCGCAGCGGTCGGGCTGAACGGGGGGTTCGTGCACACAGC
CCAGCTTGGAGCGAACGACCTACACCGAACTGAGATACCTACAGCGTGAGCTATGAGAAAGCGCCACGCT
TCCCGAAGGGAGAAAGGCGGACAGGTATCCGGTAAGCGGCAGGGTCGGAACAGGAGAGCGCACGAGGGAG
CTTCCAGGGGGAAACGCCTGGTATCTTTATAGTCCTGTCGGGTTTCGCCACCTCTGACTTGAGCGTCGAT
TTTTGTGATGCTCGTCAGGGGGGCGGAGCCTATGGAAAAACGCCAGCAACGCGGCCTTTTTACGGTTCCT
GGCCTTTTGCTGGCCTTTTGCTCACATGTTCTTTCCTGCGTTATCCCCTGATTCTGTGGATAACCGTATT
ACCGCCTTTGAGTGAGCTGATACCGCTCGCCGCAGCCGAACGACCGAGCGCAGCGAGTCAGTGAGCGAGG
AAGCGGAAGAGCGCCCAATACGCAAACCGCCTCTCCCCGCGCGTTGGCCGATTCATTAATGCAGCTGGCA
CGACAGGTTTCCCGACTGGAAAGCGGGCAGTGAGCGCAACGCAATTAATGTGAGTTAGCTCACTCATTAG
GCACCCCAGGCTTTACACTTTATGCTTCCGGCTCGTATGTTGTGTGGAATTGTGAGCGGATAACAATTTC
ACACAGGAAACAGCTATGACCATGATTACGCCAAGCTATTTAGGTGACACTATAGAATACTCAAGCTATG
CATCCAACGCGTTGGGAGCTCTCCCATATGGTCGA
