>Addgene plasmid #31826 | pGBT-R15 | addgene partial sequence | sequence record 36813 | dsRed1-C 5'-AGCTGGACATCACCTCCCACAACG-3'
AACNCNGGNAANNCGAGCGCGCCGAGGGCCGCCACTCCACCGGCGCCTAAGAAATCGATACGGACTGTTA
CCACTTCACGCCGACTCAAACTGCGCAGAGAAACTTCAAACGACAACATTGGCATGGCTTTTGTTATTTT
TGGCGCTTGACTCAGGATCTAAAAACTGGAACGGTGAAGGTGACGGCAATGTTTTTTGGCAAATAAGCAT
CCCCGAAGTTCTACAATGCATCTGAGGACTCCATGTTTTGTTTTCTTTAGTCATTCCAAATGTTTGTTAA
ATGCATTGTTCCGAAACTTATTTGCCTCTATGAAGGCTGCCCAGTAATTGGGAGCATACTTAACATTGTA
GTATTGTATGTAAATTATGTAACAAAACAATGTCTGGGTTTTTGTACTTTTCAGCCTTAAAATCTTGGGT
TTATTTTTTTTTCTTTGTTCCAAAAAAACGAAGCTTTACCATTCAAGATGTAAAGGTTTCCATTCCCCCT
GGGCATATTGTAAAAGCTGTGTGGAACGTGGCGGTGCCAGACATTTGGTGGGGCCAACCTGTACACTGAC
TAATTCAATTCCAATAAAAGTGCACATGTAAGACATCCTACCCCTGTCTCATTTCCTGTCTTGGCTCTGA
GTGGCTTCAATAAAAATGGCTTTTGTGAAGTTGCACCATGTTAATTACATTTCAGCACTTTCACACCAGG
TTTTTGACTAATTTGAATTTATCGAAGTTTGACCTTTTTTTTTTTTTTTTCTTCAAGCTAATTTGAGGTT
ATCAAACCATTTCATTGGAGGAAACTTAATGTTTAAAAAGCATAAATTCGAAACATGATTCATTTATTTA
ACTGCTTAAGGGGAAACAAACTTCAAGTAATAC
